>Addgene plasmid #138944 | pLM-AMA15.0 Cas9 | addgene full sequence | sequence record 364383 | Addgene Partial NGS Result
ACTTTGGCCTCAATCTAGAATCTATCTAGTTGTCAACTAGACTGTGGTATCATTGTCTTTTATTTTCCTA
GTCCTGGAACTAGCTTCTAACTAGTCTCCCTAATATGTGGCTGTCTTGTTTTTTTTTTTTGTTTCCCTAC
CCGGATATCTAGTCCCCTTCTAGGTTCTGTTAACCTCTCGGGCTCTGATTTAGTTTAACGCAAACCTGAG
ATTAGTTTCTAACTAGTCTCTAGGTTTTCTATCCACCTTTAATTGTAATAATAAATACAAGCAACGTTTA
TACGTCAAAAGCATTTATAAACTTTTACCCTAAAGTAGCTTGCTTGTGTGTTTAGTTTATAATTAGTCTC
TTATTAATTTGATGTAGGTAAGCCCGCCACAAATATATATTTTTAACAAGATACCGTGGAAAAACTTCGT
GCTATCACAAAACAGTATACAAAAAATAAGCTATCGAATTCCTGCAGCCCCAGATCATCCTGTCTTCAGT
CTTAAGAATTCGAGCTCGGAGTGGATCCCCCGGGCTGCAGGAATTCGAGCTCTGTACAGTGACCGGTGAC
TCTTTCTGGCATGCGGAGAGACGGACGGACGCAGAGAGAAGGGCTGAGTAATAAGCGCCACTGCGCCAGA
CAGCTCTGGCGGCTCTGAGGTGCAGTGGATGATTATTAATCCGGGACCGGCCGCCCCTCCGCCCCGAAGT
GGAAAGGCTGGTGTGCCCCTCGTTGACCAAGAATCTATTGCATCATCGGAGAATATGGAGCTTCATCGAA
TCACCGGCAGTAAGCGAAGGAGAATGTGAAGCCAGGGGTGTATAGCCGTCGGCGAAATAGCATGCCATTA
ACCTAGGTACAGAAGTCCAATTGCTTCCGATCTGGTAAAAGATTCACGAGATAGTACCTTCTCCGAAGTA
GGTAGAGCGAGTACCCGGCGCGTAAGCTCCCTAATTGGCCCATCCGGCATCTGTAGGGCGTCCAAATATC
GTGCCTCTCCTGCTTTGCCCGGTGTATGAAACCGGAAAGGCCGCTCAGGAGCTGGCCAGCGGCGCAGACC
GGGAACACAAGCTGGCAGTCGACCCATCCGGTGCTCTGCACTCGACCTGCTGAGGTCCCTCAGTCCCTGG
TAGGCAGCTTTGCCCCGTCTGTCCGCCCGGTGTGTCGGCGGGGTTGACAAGGTCGTTGCGTCAGTCCAAC
ATTTGTTGCCATATTTTCCTGCTCTCCCCACCAGCTGCTCTTTTCTTTTCTCTTTCTTTTCCCATCTTCA
GTATATTCATCTTCCCATCCAAGAACCTTTATTTCCCCTAAGTAAGTACTTTGCTACATCCATACTCCAT
CCTTCCCATCCCTTATTCCTTTGAACCTTTCAGTTCGAGCTTTCCCACTTCATCGCAGCTTGACTAACAG
CTACCCCGCTTGAGCAGACATCACAATGACCTTGCTCAATGGCCACGCCTCCCTCTCCCCGGCCGCTCAA
CGCCGCATCGAACACCATGAAGCTGATATTGTAATTGTGGGTGCCGGAGTCCTCGGCTGTGCACTTGCAG
TTGCACTGGGAAATCAAGGGCGCAGTGTAATCCTGCTGGAGAAGTCGTTGGAAGAGCCCAACCGTATTGT
TGGTGAACTACTCCAACCGGGAGGTGTTCAGGCGCTCGAGCAACTAGGGCTACGGGATTGTCTGGAAGAT
ATCGATGGCATCAATGTGAAGGGATACTGGGTTACTTACTTTGGGGAGCCGGTTCTCCTCGAATACCCCA
AGTCCAGCCCAACCTCGCCTACACCGTTGGGACGAGCCTTCCACCATGGCCGATTCGTGATGAAACTACG
GGCAGCCGCTCTGTCGTGCCCCAATGTCACGGTGGTCGAAACCAAGGTTACCGGCCTCATCACATCCTCA
TATACTCAGGAAGTCCTTGGAGTCGAGTGTATAACCAAGGATGTCAAGGACTGCTACTTCGGTCAACTCA
CCGTGGCCGCCGACGGTTATAACTCCGTTTTCCGCAAGGAACACCACCAGTATACACCCAAACGGCGCTC
AAAGTTCCATGGCTTGGAGCTCATCGATGCTAAACTGCCCGCTCCCAACACTGGTCATGTGCTTCTCAGC
GATAATCCACCCGTACTTATGTACCAGATCGGCACCCATGAAACCCGAATCCTTATCGATATCCCTGATA
ACCTGCCTGCGGCCTCGGTCAAGAACGGTGGTGTCAAGGGTTACATGCGAAACAACATCCTGCCCAAGCT
CCCAGAGGGTGTCCAGCAGTCGTTCTCCGATGCCCTAGAGAAGGGCCAGCTACGGTCAATGCCGAACTCG
TTCCTGCCTGCCTCGGCCAACAAGACACCCGGCTTGATGATTCTGGGCGATGCGCTTAACATGCGGCACC
CTCTCACAGGTGGAGGCATGACTGTGGCGCTCAACGATGTTTGTGTCATCCGCGAATTGCTCAGCCCAGA
GCGCGTGCCCAACCTCTCCAATACAGGCCTTGTTCTCGAGCAGCTCGCAGAGTTCCACTGGAAACGAAAG
AACTCATCTTCGGTCATCAATATCCTCGCACAGGCTCTCTATGCGCTCTTCGCTGCAGACAGTACGCACG
CTCACTCTTCAGGTTAATTTGCAATAACTAACTGTTCATTCAACAGACTATTACCTCAAAGCTCTTCAGC
GTGGCTGTTTCCGCTACTTCCAGATTGGACCAGTTGGCGGCCCTGTCGGGTTGTTAGCCGGTCTAATCAA
GAAACCCCTCGTCCTTGTCAGCCACTTCTTCTCCGTTGCCTTCCTCGCCATCTGGGTCCACATATGCGAT
ACCCCTCTGTCCAAGCTATTCCTAGCCCCATACTACGCCGTCATGATATTGTACACAGCCTCTGTCGTGA
TTTTGCCATACATCTGGACCGAGATCTGGTACTGAGCTTCTAATAAGTGTCAGATAGCAATTTGCACAAG
AAATCAATACCAGCAACTGTAAATAAGCGCTGAAGTGACCATGCCATGCTACGAAAGAGCAGAAAAAAAC
CTGCCGTAGAACCGAAGAGATATGACACGCTTCCATCTCTCAAAGGAAGAATCCCTTCAGGGTTGCGTTT
CCAGTCTAGACACGTATAACGGCACAAGTGTCTCTCACCAAATGGGTTATATCTCAAATGTGATCTAAGG
ATGGAAAGCCCAGAATATTGGCTGGGTTGATGGCTGCTTCGAGTGCAGTCTCATGCTGCCACAGGTGACT
CTGGATGGCCCCATACCACTCAACCCATGGTACGAGCGGTAGCAAGAATTCAAGCTTGGAGGAGTTATAG
ACGGTCCGGCATAGGTAAGGAGAGATTAGATATTTCGACTTCCCGATTCCTTAGTCTCCTTAGTCTGGAA
ACTGAGAAAGGCCTGAACTCGTTCAATCTATTAGCTCTAATCACGTAGTCTCAACTAGAATCCTGAACAG
GCGCCGGAACCAGTCCAAATGCGTGGAGTACAGCAAGTCCAGTCAAATCACGATTAGAATGGCCATATAT
AAGCAAAAAACCCTTGGACAATACGTCCGATCGACACCAAAGCAATCTGGTACATCACCCTTCTTATATA
CAGGGTAGCCGGAATTGTATTGACTCTATACGAAGCCGCAGGTTTACCAGCACAGAGGTGCGATAGCTAC
ACGAATGTAGAGTGAAGGCATTACAACCGATTGCTAAGTGTCATAGAGGCTAAGCTTCACGGCTCAAGGA
GTCTGTGGAGGATACCTGATATAAGAATTGAGAGTTATACTCCGGAGGTTATGTTAGTACCTCAAAAATG
TGAAGTACAACGAAACTCGAACTTCGAATGACAATAGCTTGGCTGGCTGTTAGTCAACTGAGGTACAACG
TCATCTTGCAATTAGTTATGTTCTTTGCTAGATAGTGAGCTGCTGTAAACTTGTAGTTCTTAGAAACATG
TCTGAAGTCTAGAGTCGAGACTTGTGATTGGTGTAAATTAGTGGGGGTCCGGAGCGGAATAACAATCGAG
GTCAGCCTCCTGGGTCTGTCAGTAAGCTAACCACGAAAGGACAAGCGTAGACGAGGTCACGGGGTACTGG
CCTAGCCGGCTTCGGCTAGCGCCCACGAAAATAGGGCAACGTCGAAGCGAGAGACACACACGGATTCCAC
GATCGCCGACGACAAGCACTCAACTCCACGACAACCCACGACAACCCTTGCCGCTGCGTTCTTGGTGAAG
GGCTGCAGGATTAGAGGTGAGTATTTTATTTTCTGGCTATTGTGATCTTTTTCCCCCCCGGTTTCCGCTG
GTTCTATCTTGTCGAGCGAGTCGGTGCGCCTTCGATCGGTCTGTCAAATTTCCATCCGTCCACTCGTTCA
CCCGGTATCGATACAAGAGGGAATGGAGCATTACGACAGGGGAGCAGAGGCAGAACTCTCGATGTTGCTA
CTTTTTTTGCTTGGAACAACTTCCTTGAAAGATTCTTTTCTGAATGCGGCTGGGAAACTGCGAATTGGAT
ATCCAGCGAAAGGTTACCGACAGACTCACGGCCATCGATACCACTCAGCGGGATAGAATTGAAGGCATTC
GGACATTAGATGATCAGCTTCGCTTGTTTCGACTCGTGCTAATCAATTATCCCTGGACAGTCCCCCACAT
AGACAGCAAACAATGGACAAGAAGTATTCTATCGGACTGGATATCGGGACTAATAGCGTCGGGTGGGCCG
TGATCACTGACGAGTACAAGGTGCCCTCTAAGAAGTTCAAGGTGCTCGGGAACACCGACCGGCATTCCAT
CAAGAAAAATCTGATCGGAGCTCTCCTCTTTGATTCAGGGGAAACCGCTGAAGCAACCCGCCTCAAGCGG
ACTGCTAGACGGCGGTACACCAGGAGGAAGAACCGGATTTGTTACCTTCAAGAGATATTCTCCAACGAAA
TGGCAAAGGTCGACGACAGCTTCTTCCATAGGCTGGAAGAATCATTCCTCGTGGAAGAGGATAAGAAGCA
TGAACGGCATCCCATCTTCGGTAATATCGTCGACGAGGTGGCCTATCACGAGAAATACCCAACCATCTAC
CATCTTCGCAAAAAGCTGGTGGACTCAACCGACAAGGCAGACCTCCGGCTTATCTACCTGGCCCTGGCCC
ACATGATCAAGTTCAGAGGCCACTTCCTGATCGAGGGCGACCTCAATCCTGACAATAGCGATGTGGATAA
ACTGTTCATCCAGCTGGTGCAGACTTACAACCAGCTCTTTGAAGAGAACCCCATCAATGCAAGCGGAGTC
GATGCCAAGGCCATTCTGTCAGCCCGGCTGTCAAAGAGCCGCAGACTTGAGAATCTTATCGCTCAGCTGC
CGGGTGAAAAGAAAAATGGACTGTTCGGGAACCTGATTGCTCTTTCACTTGGGCTGACTCCCAATTTCAA
GTCTAATTTCGACCTGGCAGAGGATGCCAAGCTGCAACTGTCCAAGGACACCTATGATGACGATCTCGAC
AACCTCCTGGCCCAGATCGGTGACCAATACGCCGACCTTTTCCTTGCTGCTAAGAATCTTTCTGACGCCA
TCCTGCTGTCTGACATTCTCCGCGTGAACACTGAAATCACCAAGGCCCCTCTTTCAGCTTCAATGATTAA
GCGGTATGATGAGCACCACCAGGACCTGACCCTGCTTAAGGCACTCGTCCGGCAGCAGCTTCCGGAGAAG
TACAAGGAAATCTTCTTTGACCAGTCAAAGAATGGATACGCCGGCTACATCGACGGAGGTGCCTCCCAAG
AGGAATTTTATAAGTTTATCAAACCTATCCTTGAGAAGATGGACGGCACCGAAGAGCTCCTCGTGAAACT
GAATCGGGAGGATCTGCTGCGGAAGCAGCGCACTTTCGACAATGGGAGCATTCCCCACCAGATCCATCTT
GGGGAGCTTCACGCCATCCTTCGGCGCCAAGAGGACTTCTACCCCTTTCTTAAGGACAACAGGGAGAAGA
TTGAGAAAATTCTCACTTTCCGCATCCCCTACTACGTGGGACCCCTCGCCAGAGGAAATAGCCGGTTTGC
TTGGATGACCAGAAAGTCAGAAGAAACTATCACTCCCTGGAACTTCGAAGAGGTGGTGGACAAGGGAGCC
AGCGCTCAGTCATTCATCGAACGGATGACTAACTTCGATAAGAACCTCCCCAATGAGAAGGTCCTGCCGA
AACATTCCCTGCTCTACGAGTACTTTACCGTGTACAACGAGCTGACCAAGGTGAAATATGTCACCGAAGG
GATGAGGAAGCCCGCATTCCTGTCAGGCGAACAAAAGAAGGCAATTGTGGACCTTCTGTTCAAGACCAAT
AGAAAGGTGACCGTGAAGCAGCTGAAGGAGGACTATTTCAAGAAAATTGAATGCTTCGACTCTGTGGAGA
TTAGCGGGGTCGAAGATCGGTTCAACGCAAGCCTGGGTACTTACCATGATCTGCTTAAGATCATCAAGGA
CAAGGATTTTCTGGACAATGAGGAGAACGAGGACATCCTTGAGGACATTGTCCTGACTCTCACTCTGTTC
GAGGACCGGGAAATGATCGAGGAGAGGCTTAAGACCTACGCCCATCTGTTCGACGATAAAGTGATGAAGC
AACTTAAACGGAGAAGATATACCGGATGGGGACGCCTTAGCCGCAAACTCATCAACGGAATCCGGGACAA
ACAGAGCGGAAAGACCATTCTTGATTTCCTTAAGAGCGACGGATTCGCTAATCGCAACTTCATGCAACTT
ATCCATGATGATTCCCTGACCTTTAAGGAGGACATCCAGAAGGCCCAAGTGTCTGGACAAGGTGACTCAC
TGCACGAGCATATCGCAAATCTGGCTGGTTCACCCGCTATTAAGAAGGGTATTCTCCAGACCGTGAAAGT
CGTGGACGAGCTGGTCAAGGTGATGGGTCGCCATAAACCAGAGAACATTGTCATCGAGATGGCCAGGGAA
AACCAGACTACCCAGAAGGGACAGAAGAACAGCAGGGAGCGGATGAAAAGAATTGAGGAAGGGATTAAGG
AGCTCGGGTCACAGATCCTTAAAGAGCACCCGGTGGAAAACACCCAGCTTCAGAATGAGAAGCTCTATCT
GTACTACCTTCAAAATGGACGCGATATGTATGTGGACCAAGAGCTTGATATCAACAGGCTCTCAGACTAC
GACGTGGACCATATCGTCCCTCAGAGCTTCCTCAAAGACGACTCAATTGACAATAAGGTGCTGACTCGCT
CAGACAAGAACCGGGGAAAGTCAGATAACGTGCCCTCAGAGGAAGTCGTGAAAAAGATGAAGAACTATTG
GCGCCAGCTTCTGAACGCAAAGCTGATCACTCAGCGGAAGTTCGACAATCTCACTAAGGCTGAGAGGGGC
GGACTGAGCGAACTGGACAAAGCAGGATTCATTAAACGGCAACTTGTGGAGACTCGGCAGATTACTAAAC
ATGTCGCCCAAATCCTTGACTCACGCATGAATACCAAGTACGACGAAAACGACAAACTTATCCGCGAGGT
GAAGGTGATTACCCTGAAGTCCAAGCTGGTCAGCGATTTCAGAAAGGACTTTCAATTCTACAAAGTGCGG
GAGATCAATAACTATCATCATGCTCATGACGCATATCTGAATGCCGTGGTGGGAACCGCCCTGATCAAGA
AGTACCCAAAGCTGGAAAGCGAGTTCGTGTACGGAGACTACAAGGTCTACGACGTGCGCAAGATGATTGC
CAAATCTGAGCAGGAGATCGGAAAGGCCACCGCAAAGTACTTCTTCTACAGCAACATCATGAATTTCTTC
AAGACCGAAATCACCCTTGCAAACGGTGAGATCCGGAAGAGGCCGCTCATCGAGACTAATGGGGAGACTG
GCGAAATCGTGTGGGACAAGGGCAGAGATTTCGCTACCGTGCGCAAAGTGCTTTCTATGCCTCAAGTGAA
CATCGTGAAGAAAACCGAGGTGCAAACCGGAGGCTTTTCTAAGGAATCAATCCTCCCCAAGCGCAACTCC
GACAAGCTCATTGCAAGGAAGAAGGATTGGGACCCTAAGAAGTACGGCGGATTCGATTCACCAACTGTGG
CTTATTCTGTCCTGGTCGTGGCTAAGGTGGAAAAAGGAAAGTCTAAGAAGCTCAAGAGCGTGAAGGAACT
GCTGGGTATCACCATTATGGAGCGCAGCTCCTTCGAGAAGAACCCAATTGACTTTCTCGAAGCCAAAGGT
TACAAGGAAGTCAAGAAGGACCTTATCATCAAGCTCCCAAAGTATAGCCTGTTCGAACTGGAGAATGGGC
GGAAGCGGATGCTCGCCTCCGCTGGCGAACTTCAGAAGGGTAATGAGCTGGCTCTCCCCTCCAAGTACGT
GAATTTCCTCTACCTTGCAAGCCATTACGAGAAGCTGAAGGGGAGCCCCGAGGACAACGAGCAAAAGCAA
CTGTTTGTGGAGCAGCATAAGCATTATCTGGACGAGATCATTGAGCAGATTTCCGAGTTTTCTAAACGCG
TCATTCTCGCTGATGCCAACCTCGATAAAGTCCTTAGCGCATACAATAAGCACAGAGACAAACCAATTCG
GGAGCAGGCTGAGAATATCATCCACCTGTTCACCCTCACCAATCTTGGTGCCCCTGCCGCATTCAAGTAC
TTCGACACCACCATCGACCGGAAACGCTATACCTCCACCAAAGAAGTGCTGGACGCCACCCTCATCCACC
AGAGCATCACCGGACTTTACGAAACTCGGATTGACCTCTCACAGCTCGGAGGGGATGAGGGAGCTGATCC
AAAAAAGAAGAGAAAGGTAGATCCAAAAAAGAAGAGAAAGGTATAAGCTTACTTCTTTATCGGTTCTCTC
TTACGACTTTTTGAATGGAACGTTTCCTTCTTCTCAGGCGGGCCTATCTTTGGGCCGAAGCTCTTTTCCT
TGTACTGTAGGACCTGGTTGATAATGATTCCCAAAAAGACATCCAGCATGTCAGTTACTTGCATTCGTCA
GTCTATACAAAAGCAATGGTTTAGAGAAATTTTGAACTTTATACATGGTTTTATTTGTTGCTTCACGGCC
GTACCTTCTGGAAATCCACGGTAGGAGTGTCAATTTGCGTTTTTGATAATCCTTCCAAGGTTCTTCTCGA
AGTAGTTGTTCTATAATTGCTTCACAGCTACCATGGAACATCCCAAGCACCGCTACTAGAGCCAAGAGCG
GATTCCTCAGTCTCGTACGTCTCTTGACGACCGTTGATCTGCTTGATCTCGTCTCCCGAAAATGAAAATA
GACTCTGCTAAGCTATTCTTCTGCTTCGCCGGAGCCTGAAGGGCGTACTAGGGTTGCGAGGTCCAATGCA
TTAATGCATTGCAGATGAGCTGTATCTGGAAGAGGTAAACCCGAAACGCGTTTTATTCTTGTTGACATGG
AGCTATTAAATCAGTCCCATTCGCCATGCCGAAGCATGTTGCCCAGCCGGCGCCAGCGAGGAGGCTGGGA
CCATGCCGGCCAAAAGCACCGACTCGGTGCCACTTTTTCAAGTTGATAACGGACTAGCCTTATTTTAACT
TGCTATTTCTAGCTCTAAAACGGAGACCACAGCTTGTCTGTAAGCGGATGCCGGGAGCAGACAAGCCCGT
CAGGGCGCGTCAGCGGGTGTTGGCGGGTGTCGGGGCTGGCTTAACTATGCGGCATCAGAGCAGATTGTAC
TGAGAGTGCACCATATGCGGTGTGAAATACCGCACAGATGCGTAAGGAGAAAATACCGCATCAGGCGCCA
TTCGCCATTCAGGCTGCGCAACTGTTGGGAAGGGCGATCGGTGCGGGCCTCTTCGCTATTACGCCAGCTG
GCGAAAGGGGGATGTGCTGCAAGGCGATTAAGTTGGGTAACGCCAGGGTTTTCCCAGTCACGACGTTGTA
AAACGACGGCCAGTGAATTCGAGCTCGGTACCCGGGGATCCTCTAGAGTCGACCTGCAGGCATGCAAGCT
TGGCGTAATCATGGTCATAGCTGTTTCCTGTGTGAAATTGTTATCCGCTCACAATTCCACACAACATACG
AGCCGGAAGCATAAAGTGTAAAGCCTGGGGTGCCTAATGAGTGAGCTAACTCACATTAATTGCGTTGCGC
TCACTGCCCGCTTTCCAGTCGGGAAACCTGTCGTGCCAGCTGGGTCTCGTCGGTGATGTCTGCTCAAGCG
GGGTAGCTGTTAGTCAAGCTGCGATGAAGTGGGAAAGCTCGAACTGAAAGGTTCAAAGGAATAAGGGATG
GGAAGGATGGAGTATGGATGTAGCAAAGTACTTACTTAGGGGAAATAAAGGTTCTTGGATGGGAAGATGA
ATATACTGAAGATGGGAAAAGAAAGAGAAAAGAAAAGAGCAGCTGGTGGGGAGAGCAGGAAAATATGGCA
ACAAATGTTGGACTGACGCAACGACCTTGTCAACCCCGCCGACACACCGGGCGGACAGACGGGGCAAAGC
TGCCTACCAGGGACTGAGGGACCTCAGCAGGTCGAGTGTAGAGCACCGGATGGGTCGACTGCCAGCTTGT
GTTCCCGGTCTGCGCCGCTGGCCAGCTCCTGAGCGGCCTTTCCGGTTTCATACACCGGGCAAAGCAGGAG
AGGCACGATATTTGGACGCCCTACAGATGCCGGATGGGCCAATTAGGGAGCTTACGCCGCTCGCTTTAAG
GCCGCTCCCCCCCTGAAAGAGTTGATATTGAAGGTAGTAGGTACGGTGCAGGGTAACGCGTGATGGCCGC
CACCGCGGTGGAGCTCCAATTCGCCCTATAGTGAGTCGTATTACGCGCGCTCACTGGCCGTCGTTTTACA
ACGTCGTGACTGGGAAAACCCTGGCGTTACCCAACTTAATCGCCTTGCAGCACATCCCCCTTTCGCCAGC
TGGCGTAATAGCGAAGAGGCCCGCACCGATCGCCCTTCCCAACAGTTGCGCAGCCTGAATGGCGAATGGG
[124 nt withheld, positions 10921-11044]
C
[91 nt withheld, positions 11046-11136]
A
[49 nt withheld, positions 11138-11186]
CCTTTGACGTTGGAGTCCACGTTCTTT
[37 nt withheld, positions 11214-11250]
ACCCTATCTCGGTCTATTCTTTTGATTTATAAGGGATTTTGCCGATTTCGGCCTATTGGTTAAAAAATGA
GCTGATTTAACAAAAATTTAACGCGAATTTTAACAAAATATTAACGCTTACAATTTAGGTGGCACTTTTC
GGGGAAATGTGCGCGGAACCCCTATTTGTTTATTTTTCTAAATACATTCAAATATGTATCCGCTCATGAG
ACAATAACCCTGATAAATGCTTCAATAATATTGAAAAAGGAAGAGTATGAGTATTCAACATTTCCGTGTC
GCCCTTATTCCCTTTTTTGCGGCATTTTGCCTTCCTGTTTTTGCTCACCCAGAAACGCTGGTGAAAGTAA
AAGATGCTGAAGATCAGTTGGGTGCACGAGTGGGTTACATCGAACTGGATCTCAACAGCGGTAAGATCCT
TGAGAGTTTTCGCCCCGAAGAACGTTTTCCAATGATGAGCACTTTTCGACCGAATAAATACCTGTGACGG
AAGATCACTTCGCAGAATAAATAAATCCTGGTGTCCCTGTTGATACCGGGAAGCCCTGGGCCAACTTTTG
GCGAAAATGAGACGTTGATCGGCACGTAAGAGGTTCCAACTTTCACCATAATGAAATAAGATCACTACCG
GGCGTATTTTTTGAGTTGTCGAGATTTTCAGGAGCTAAGGAAGCTAAAATGGAGAAAAAAATCACTGGAT
ATACCACCGTTGATATATCCCAATGGCATCGTAAAGAACATTTTGAGGCATTTCAGTCAGTTGCTCAATG
TACCTATAACCAGACCGTTCAGCTGGATATTACGGCCTTTTTAAAGACCGTAAAGAAAAATAAGCACAAG
TTTTATCCGGCCTTTATTCACATTCTTGCCCGCCTGATGAATGCTCATCCGGAATTACGTATGGCAATGA
AAGACGGTGAGCTGGTGATATGGGATAGTGTTCACCCTTGTTACACCGTTTTCCATGAGCAAACTGAAAC
GTTTTCATCGCTCTGGAGTGAATACCACGACGATTTCCGGCAGTTTCTACACATATATTCGCAAGATGTG
GCGTGTTACGGTGAAAACCTGGCCTATTTCCCTAAAGGGTTTATTGAGAATATGTTTTTCGTCTCAGCCA
ATCCCTGGGTGAGTTTCACCAGTTTTGATTTAAACGTGGCCAATATGGACAACTTCTTCGCCCCCGTTTT
CACCATGGGCAAATATTATACGCAAGGCGACAAGGTGCTGATGCCGCTGGCGATTCAGGTTCATCATGCC
GTTTGTGATGGCTTCCATGTCGGCAGAATGCTTAATGAATTACAACAGTACTGCGATGAGTGGCAGGGCG
GGGCGTAATTTTTTTAAGGCAGTTATTGGTGCCCTTAAACGCCTGGTTGCTACGCCTGAATAAGTGATAA
TAAGCGGATGAATGGCAGAAATTCGAAAGCAAATTCGACCCGGTCGTCGGTTCAGGGCAGGGTCGTTAAA
TAGCCGCTTATGTCTATTGCTGGTTTACCGGTTTATTGACTACCGGAAGCAGTGTGACCGTGTGCTTCTC
AAATGCCTGAGGCCAGTTTGCTCAGGCTCTCCCCGTGGAGGTAATAATTGACGATATGATCCTTTTTTTC
TGATCAAAAAGGATCTAGGTGAAGATCCTTTTTGATAATCTCATGACCAAAATCCCTTAACGTGAGTTTT
CGTTCCACTGAGCGTCAGACCCCGTAGAAAAGATCAAAGGATCTTCTTGAGATCCTTTTTTTCTGCGCGT
AATCTGCTGCTTGCAAACAAAAAAACCACCGCTACCAGCGGTGGTTTGTTTGCCGGATCAAGAGCTACCA
ACTCTTTTTCCGAAGGTAACTGGCTTCAGCAGAGCGCAGATACCAAATACTGTTCTTCTAGTGTAGCCGT
AGTTAGGCCACCACTTCAAGAACTCTGTAGCACCGCCTACATACCTCGCTCTGCTAATCCTGTTACCAGT
GGCTGCTGCCAGTGGCGATAAGTCGTGTCTTACCGGGTTGGACTCAAGACGATAGTTACCGGATAAGGCG
CAGCGGTCGGGCTGAACGGGGGGTTCGTGCACACAGCCCAGCTTGGAGCGAACGACCTACACCGAACTGA
GATACCTACAGCGTGAGCTATGAGAAAGCGCCACGCTTCCCGAAGGGAGAAAGGCGGACAGGTATCCGGT
AAGCGGCAGGGTCGGAACAGGAGAGCGCACGAGGGAGCTTCCAGGGGGAAACGCCTGGTATCTTTATAGT
CCTGTCGGGTTTCGCCACCTCTGACTTGAGCGTCGATTTTTGTGATGCTCGTCAGGGGGGCGGAGCCTAT
GGAAAAACGCCAGCAACGCGGCCTTTTTACGGTTCCTGGCCTTTTGCTGGCCTTTTGCTCACATGTTCTT
TCCTGCGTTATCCCCTGATTCTGTGGATAACCGTATTACCGCCTTTGAGTGAGCTGATACCGCTCGCCGC
AGCCGAACGACCGAGCGCAGCGAGTCAGTGAGCGAGGAAGCGGAAGAGCGCCCAATACGCAAACCGCCTC
TCCCCGCGCGTTGGCCGATTCATTAATGCAGCTGGCACGACAGGTTTCCCGACTGGAAAGCGGGCAGTGA
GCGCAACGCAATTAATGTGAGTTAGCTCACTCATTAGGCACCCCAGGCTTTACACTTTATGCTCCCGGCT
CGTATGTTGTGTGGAATTGTGAGCGGATAACAATTTCACACAGGAAACAGCTATGACCATGATTACGCCA
AGCGCGCAATTAACCCTCACTAAAGGGAACAAAAGCTGGGTACCGGGCCCCCCCTCGAGGTCGACTACAT
GTATCTGCATGTTGCATCGGGAAATCCCACCACAGGGACAGCCAAGCGGCCCCGCGACTTGGCAGTGGGC
AAACTACGCCCGATTCTGGTGCCAAGAACCGAGAAGAATGAGACAGACCCACGTTGCACTCTAACCGGAT
GCTATCGACTTACGGTGGCTGAAGATTCAACACGCTGCAACGAGAGCCAAGGTGGTCCGGACATTTTCTA
CGTGCCGGTTTACCTTGGAACATCGCCGTCGTTGAGTGCACGTTGCCTACTCTCTCGTGGCTTGGCTGGG
CCCACGAGCCCGATTGACTCGACGGTGTTACTTGGGTATCTATGGCCCCGTTTTCTGGCACGGTAATGAT
AAGTACTTACTAGTCTTCGAGCGGGGGAGTGTTGCTCTGCCCGAGCATCAACGATTGGCCTGATCGCACC
GTCTGCAAATGCCACGGTGCGGACCGACTGAAATCTCAGACCACCAAAGACCCTCCGACTTCGAGATACG
GTTACTAATTTTACACTGGCTCCAGCGGCCCCATCCAGTAAGCATCTGGGCTGCAAGCGTATAATGTCTC
CAGGTTGTCTCAGCATAAACACCCCGCCCCCGCTCAGGCACACAGGAAGAGAGCTCAGGTCGTTTCCATT
GCGTCCATACTCTTCACTCATTGTCATCTGCAGGAGAACTTCCCCTGTCCCTTTGCCAAGCCCTCTCTTC
GTCGTTGTCCACGCCTTCAAGTTTTCACCATTATTTTTCTAGACACCATGGCCAAGTTGACCAGTGCCGT
TCCGGTGCTCACCGCGCGCGACGTCGCCGGAGCGGTCGAGTTCTGGACCGACCGGCTCGGGTTCTCCCGG
GACTTCGTGGAGGACGACTTCGCCGGTGTGGTCCGGGACGACGTGACCCTGTTCATCAGCGCGGTCCAGG
ACCAGGTGGTGCCGGACAACACCCTGGCCTGGGTGTGGGTGCGCGGCCTGGACGAGCTGTACGCCGAGTG
GTCGGAGGTCGTGTCCACGAACTTCCGGGACGCCTCCGGGCCGGCCATGACCGAGATCGGCGAGCAGCCG
TGGGGGCGGGAGTTCGCCCTGCGCGACCCGGCCGGCAACTGCGTGCACTTCGTGGCCGAGGAGCAGGACT
GACCGACGCCGACCAACACCGCCGGTCCGACGCGGCCCGACGGGTCCGAGGCCTCGGAGATCCGTCCCCC
TTTTCCTTTGTCGATATCATGTAATTAGTTATGTCACGCTTACATTCACGCCCTCCCCCCACATCCGCTC
TAACCGAAAAGGAAGGAGTTAGACAACCTGAAGTCTAGGTCCCTATTTATTTTTTTATAGTTATGTTAGT
ATTAAGAACGTTATTTATATTTCAAATTTTTCTTTTTTTTCTGTACAGACGCGTGTACGCATGTAACATT
ATACTGAAAACCTTGCTTGAGAAGGTTTTGGGACGCTCGAAGGCTTTAATTTGCAAGCTTGATAGCTTAT
TTTTTGTATACTGTTTTGTGATAGCACGAAGTTTTTCCACGGTATCTTGTTAAAAATATATATTTGTGGC
GGGCTTACCTACATCAAATTAATAAGAGACTAATTATAAACTAAACACACAAGCAAGCTACTTTAGGGTA
AAAGTTTATAAATGCTTTTGACGTATAAACGTTGCTTGTATTTATTATTACAATTAAAGGTGGATAGAAA
ACCTAGAGACTAGTTAGAAACTAATCTCAGGTTTGCGTTAAACTAAATCAGAGCCCGAGAGGTTAACAGA
ACCTAGAAGGGGACTAGATATCCGGGTAGGGAAACAAAAAAAAAAAACAAGACAGCCACATATTAGGGAG
ACTAGTTAGAAGCTAGTTCCAGGACTAGGAAAATAAAAGACAATGATACCACAGTCTAGTTGACAACTAG
ATAGATTCTAGATTGAGGCCAAAGTCTCTGAGATCCAGGTTAGTTGCAACTAATACTAGTTAGTATCTAG
TCTCCTATAACTCTGAAGCTAGAATAACTTACTACTATTATCCTCACCACTGTTCAGCTGCGCAAACGGA
GTGATTGCAAGGTGTTCAGAGACTAGTTATTGACTAGTCAGTGACTAGCAATAACTAACAAGGTATTAAC
CTACCATGTCTGCCATCACCCTGCACTTCCTCGGGCTCAGCAGCCTTTTCCTCCTCATTTTCATGCTCAT
TTTCCTTGTTTAAGACTGTGACTAGTCAAAGACTAGTCCAGAACCACAAAGGAGAAATGTCTTACCACTT
TCTTCATTGCTTGTCTCTTTTGCATTATCCATGTCTGCAACTAGTTAGAGTCTAGTTAGTGACTAGTCCG
ACGAGGACTTGCTTGTCTCCGGATTGTTGGAGGAACTCTCCAGGGCCTCAAGATCCACAACAGAGCCTTC
TAGAAGACTGGTCAATAACTAGTTGGTCTTTGTCTGAGTCTGACTTACGAGGTTGCATACTCGCTCCCTT
TGCCTCGTCAATCGATGAGAAAAAGCGCCAAAACTCGCAATATGGCTTTGAACCACACGGTGCTGAGACT
AGTTAGAATCTAGTCCCAAACTAGCTTGGATAGCTTACCTTTGCCCTTTGCGTTGCGACAGGTCTTGCAG
GGTATGGTTCCTTTCTCACCAGCTGATTTAGCTGCCTTGCTACCCTCACGGCGGATCTGCATAAAGAGTG
GCTAGAGGTTATAAATTAGCACTGATCCTAGGTACGGGGCTGAATGTAACTTGCCTTTCCTTTCTCATCG
CGCGGCAAGACAGGCTTGCTCAAATTCCTACCAGTCACAGGGGTATGCACGGCGTACGGACCACTTGAAC
TAGTCACAGATTAGTTAGCAACTAGTCTGCATTGAATGGCTGTACTTACGGGCCCTCGCCATTGTCCTGA
TCATTTCCAGCTTCACCCTCGTTGCTGCAAAGTAGTTAGTGACTAGTCAAGGACTAGTTGAAATGGGAGA
AGAAACTCACGAATTCTCGACACCCTTAGTATTGTGGTCCTTGGACTTGGTGCTGCTATATATTAGCTAA
TACACTAGTTAGACTCACAGAAACTTACGCAGCTCGCTTGCGCTTCTTGGTAGGAGTCGGGGTTGGGAGA
ACAGTGCCTTCAAACAAGCCTTCATACCATGCTACTTGACTAGTCAGGGACTAGTCACCAAGTAATCTAG
ATAGGACTTGCCTTTGGCCTCCATCAGTTCCTTCATAGTGGGAGGTCCATTGTGCAATGTAAACTCCATG
CCGTGGGAGTTCTTGTCCTTCAAGTGCTTGACCAATATGTTTCTGTTGGCAGAGGGAACCTGTCAACTAG
TTAATAACTAGTCAGAAACTAGTATAGCAGTAGACTCACTGTACGCTTGAGGCATCCCTTCACTCGGCAG
TAGACTTCATATGGATGGATATCAGGCACGCCATTGTCGTCCTGTGGACTAGTCAGTAACTAGGCTTAAA
GCTAGTCGGGTCGGCTTACTATCTTGAAATCCGGCAGCGTAAGCTCCCCGTCCTTAACTGCCTCGAGATA
GTGACAGTACTCTGGGGACTTTCGGAGATCGTTATCGCGAATGCTCGGCATACTAATCGTTGACTAGTCT
TGGACTAGTCCCGAGCAAAAAGGATTGGAGGAGGAGGAGGAAGGTGAGAGTGAGACAAAGAGCGAAATAA
GAGCTTCAAAGGCTATCTCTAAGCAGTATGAAGGTTAAGTATCTAGTTCTTGACTAGATTTAAAAGAGAT
TTCGACTAGTTATGTACCTGGAGTTTGGATATAGGAATGTGTTGTGGTAACGAAATGTAAGGGGGAGGAA
AGAAAAAGTCGGTCAAGAGGTAACTCTAAGTCGGCCATTCCTTTTTGGGAGGCGCTAACCATAAACGGCA
TGGTCGACTTAGAGTTAGCTCAGGGAATTTAGGGAGTTATCTGCGACCACCGAGGAACGGCGGAATGCCA
AAGAATCCCGATGGAGCTCTAGCTGGCGGTTGACAACCCCACCTTTTGGCGTTTCTGCGGCGTTGCAGGC
GGGACTGGATACTTCGTAGAACCAGAAAGGCAAGGCAGAACGCGCTCAGCAAGAGTGTTGGAAGTGATAG
CATGATGTGCCTTGTTAACTAGGTCAAAATCTGCAGTATGCTTGATGTTATCCAAAGTGTGAGAGAGGAA
GGTCCAAACATACACGATTGGGAGAGGGCCTAGGTATAAGAGTTTTTGAGTAGAACGCATGTGAGCCCAG
CCATCTCGAGGAGATTAAACACGGGCCGGCATTTGATGGCTATGTTAGTACCCCAATGGAAAGCCTGAGA
GTCCAGTGGTCGCAGATAACTCCCTAAATTCCCTGAGCTAACTCTAAGTCGACCATGCCGTTTATGGTTA
GCGCCTCCCAAAAAGGAATGGCCGACTTAGAGTTACCTCTTGACCGACTTTTTCTTTCCTCCCCCTTACA
TTTCGTTACCACAACACATTCCTATATCCAAACTCCAGGTACATAACTAGTCGAAATCTCTTTTAAATCT
AGTCAAGAACTAGATACTTAACCTTCATACTGCTTAGAGATAGCCTTTGAAGCTCTTATTTCGCTCTTTG
TCTCACTCTCACCTTCCTCCTCCTCCTCCAATCCTTTTTGCTCGGGACTAGTCCAAGACTAGTCAACGAT
TAGTATGCCGAGCATTCGCGATAACGATCTCCGAAAGTCCCCAGAGTACTGTCACTATCTCGAGGCAGTT
AAGGACGGGGAGCTTACGCTGCCGGATTTCAAGATAGTAAGCCGACCCGACTAGCTTTAAGCCTAGTTAC
TGACTAGTCCACAGGACGACAATGGCGTGCCTGATATCCATCCATATGAAGTCTACTGCCGAGTGAAGGG
ATGCCTCAAGCGTACAGTGAGTCTACTGCTATACTA
Features (pLannotate 1.2.2; 37 found; start..end, strand, type, name):
      1..452     -  rep_origin     AMA1 (fragment): replication origin from Aspergillus nidulans (Aleksenko and Clutterbuck, 1996)
    452..470     -  misc_feature   MCS (fragment): pBluescript multiple cloning site
    510..538     +  misc_feature   MCS (fragment): pBluescript multiple cloning site
    537..1253    +  promoter       gpdA promoter (fragment): gpdA; promoter from the Aspergillus nidulans glyceraldehyde-3-phosphate dehydrogenase gene (Punt et al., 1990)
   1302..1417    +  intron         gpdA intron: gpdA; intron from the Aspergillus nidulans glyceraldehyde-3-phosphate dehydrogenase gene (Punt et al., 1990)
   4633..8736    +  CDS            cas9: CAS9_STRP1 - Also known as csn1 From Streptococcus pyogenes serotype M1.
   8749..8769    +  CDS            SV40 NLS: nuclear localization signal of SV40 (simian virus 40) large T antigen
   8773..8793    +  CDS            SV40 NLS: nuclear localization signal of SV40 (simian virus 40) large T antigen
   9304..9321    +  terminator     trpC terminator (fragment): trpC; transcription terminator from the Aspergillus nidulans trpC gene
   9466..9541    -  misc_RNA       gRNA scaffold: guide RNA scaffold for the Streptococcus pyogenes CRISPR/Cas9 system
   9626..9725    +  misc_feature   bom (fragment): basis of mobility region from pBR322
   9731..9888    -  CDS            lacZα (fragment): LacZα fragment of β-galactosidase; lacZ fragment
   9885..9941    +  misc_feature   MCS: pUC18/19 multiple cloning site
   9976..9998    -  protein_bind   lac operator (fragment): The lac repressor binds to the lac operator to inhibit transcription in E. coli. This inhibition can be relieved by adding lactose or isopropyl-β-D-thiogalactopyranoside (IPTG). lac repressor encoded by lacI
  10002..10032   -  promoter       lac promoter: promoter for the E. coli lac operon
  10047..10068   -  protein_bind   CAP binding site: CAP binding activates transcription in the presence of cAMP. E. coli catabolite activator protein
  10081..10122   -  CDS            lacI (fragment): lac repressor; lacI; The lac repressor binds to the lac operator to inhibit transcription in E. coli. This inhibition can be relieved by adding lactose or isopropyl-β-D-thiogalactopyranoside (IPTG).
  10140..10255   -  intron         gpdA intron: gpdA; intron from the Aspergillus nidulans glyceraldehyde-3-phosphate dehydrogenase gene (Punt et al., 1990)
  10304..10627   -  promoter       gpdA promoter (fragment): gpdA; promoter from the Aspergillus nidulans glyceraldehyde-3-phosphate dehydrogenase gene (Punt et al., 1990)
  10705..10726   -  misc_feature   MCS (fragment): pBluescript multiple cloning site
  10735..10753   -  promoter       T7 promoter: promoter for bacteriophage T7 RNA polymerase
  10761..10916   +  CDS            lacZα (fragment): LacZα fragment of β-galactosidase; lacZ fragment
  10921..11349   +  rep_origin     f1 ori (sequence partly withheld): f1 bacteriophage origin of replication; arrow indicates direction of (+) strand synthesis
  11402..11506   +  promoter       AmpR promoter: bla
  11507..11716   +  CDS            AmpR (fragment): β-lactamase; bla; confers resistance to ampicillin, carbenicillin, and related antibiotics
  11826..11928   +  promoter       cat promoter: promoter of the E. coli cat gene encoding chloramphenicol acetyltransferase
  11929..12588   +  CDS            CmR: chloramphenicol acetyltransferase; cat; confers resistance to chloramphenicol
  12977..13565   +  rep_origin     ori: high-copy-number ColE1/pMB1/pBR322/pUC origin of replication
  13748..13840   +  CDS            lacI (fragment): lac repressor; lacI; The lac repressor binds to the lac operator to inhibit transcription in E. coli. This inhibition can be relieved by adding lactose or isopropyl-β-D-thiogalactopyranoside (IPTG).
  13853..13874   +  protein_bind   CAP binding site: CAP binding activates transcription in the presence of cAMP. E. coli catabolite activator protein
  13889..13919   +  promoter       lac promoter: promoter for the E. coli lac operon
  13923..13945   +  protein_bind   lac operator (fragment): The lac repressor binds to the lac operator to inhibit transcription in E. coli. This inhibition can be relieved by adding lactose or isopropyl-β-D-thiogalactopyranoside (IPTG). lac repressor encoded by lacI
  13988..14006   +  promoter       T3 promoter: promoter for bacteriophage T3 RNA polymerase
  14019..14045   -  misc_feature   MCS (fragment): pBluescript multiple cloning site
  14798..15172   +  CDS            BleoR: antibiotic-binding protein; Sh ble from Streptoalloteichus hindustanus; confers resistance to bleomycin, phleomycin, and Zeocin™
  15257..15504   +  terminator     CYC1 terminator: S. cerevisiae CYC1; transcription terminator for CYC1
  15514..18916   -  rep_origin     AMA1 (fragment): replication origin from Aspergillus nidulans (Aleksenko and Clutterbuck, 1996)
