[The description below was written by a language model from this plasmid's Addgene catalogue record and pLannotate feature annotations shown in this document.]
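Description:
pLM-AMA15.0 Cas9 is an E. coli–filamentous fungus shuttle plasmid for CRISPR/Cas9 work in Penicillium rubens and related fungi. It was built by Gibson assembly on the pDSM-JAK-109 backbone, from which the gpdA-driven DsRed-SKL reporter was removed. In fungi it is maintained extrachromosomally through the Aspergillus nidulans AMA1 autonomous replication sequence, which appears as two fragments at the ends of the roughly 18.9 kb sequence and is probably one element spanning the numbering origin of the circular plasmid. In E. coli it replicates from a high-copy ColE1/pUC-type origin and is selected with chloramphenicol (cat promoter and CmR). An f1 origin, a truncated AmpR remnant and pBluescript-derived lac/MCS fragments are also present as backbone leftovers.

The main payload is Streptococcus pyogenes Cas9 fused at its C-terminus to two tandem SV40 nuclear localization signals. According to the catalogue entry it is expressed from the A. nidulans 40S ribosomal protein promoter (AN0465), which the automated annotation does not label. The sgRNA transcription unit, on the opposite strand, contains the S. pyogenes gRNA scaffold. The record describes it as a "plug-and-play" hammerhead/HDV ribozyme design, in which self-cleaving ribozymes flanking the guide release a precisely trimmed sgRNA from a longer transcript. A gpdA promoter fragment with its intron lies upstream in the same orientation, with a lacZα/pUC MCS segment between them that may serve as the guide-insertion site, though the record does not say so.

Two fungal selection markers are listed: ergA for terbinafine resistance, which is not annotated, and Sh ble for phleomycin/bleomycin resistance, followed by a CYC1 terminator. A second gpdA promoter fragment and intron sits ahead of an unannotated stretch of about 3 kb upstream of cas9. The associated publication concerns a CRISPR-based transcriptional activation tool for silent genes in filamentous fungi.
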