Addgene plasmid #138944: pLM-AMA15.0 Cas9
Purpose: Fungal AMA1 plasmid with sp-Cas9, ribozymes based "plug-and-play" sgRNA transcription unit, Terbinafine and Phleomycin selection markers
Depositing lab: Arnold Driessen. Depositing organization: University of Groningen. Publication: CRISPR-based transcriptional activation tool for silent genes in filamentous fungi. Mozsik L, Hoekzema M, de Kok NAW, Bovenberg RAL, Nygard Y, Driessen AJM. Sci Rep. 2021 Jan 13;11(1):1118. doi: 10.1038/s41598-020-80864-3. PubMed 33441979.
Backbone
  Vector backbone: pDSM-JAK-109
  Backbone manufacturer: DSM
  Backbone size w/o insert (bp): 10170
  Modifications to backbone: pGpda:DsRed-SKL removed
  Vector type: CRISPR, Synthetic Biology ; AMA1 autonomously replicating fungal plasmid
  Selectable markers: Fungal selection: Terbinafine (ergA) / Phleomycin/Bleomycin (ble)
Growth in bacteria
  Bacterial resistance: Chloramphenicol, 25 μg/mL
  Growth temperature: 37°C
  Growth strain: DH5alpha
  Copy number: Unknown
Gene/Insert
  Gene/Insert name: p40S:sp_Cas9_2xNLS; HH-HDV sgRNA transcription unit, Terbinafine (ergA) and Phleomycin (ble) selection markers
  Species: Synthetic; Fungal expression, Penicillium rubens
  Promoter: p40S (AN0465) Aspergillus nidulans
  Tag / fusion protein: NLS
  Cloning method: Gibson Cloning
  Sequencing primers: 5′ -
Terms and licenses: Academic/Nonprofit Terms; Industry Terms: Not Available to Industry
How to cite: pLM-AMA15.0 Cas9 was a gift from Arnold Driessen (Addgene plasmid # 138944 ; http://n2t.net/addgene:138944 ; RRID:Addgene_138944)
